>Addgene plasmid #193143 | PB-SRT-Puro_BC1 | addgene full sequence | sequence record 378584 | Addgene NGS Result
CTAAATTGTAAGCGTTAATATTTTGTTAAAATTCGCGTTAAATTTTTGTTAAATCAGCTCATTTTTTAAC
CAATAGGCCGAAATCGGCAAAATCCCTTATAAATCAAAAGAATAGACCGAGATAGGGTTGAGTGGCCGCT
ACAGGGCGCTCCCATTCGCCATTCAGGCTGCGCAACTGTTGGGAAGGGCGTTTCGGTGCGGGCCTCTTCG
CTATTACGCCAGCTGGCGAAAGGGGGATGTGCTGCAAGGCGATTAAGTTGGGTAACGCCAGGGTTTTCCC
AGTCACGACGTTGTAAAACGACGGCCAGTGAGCGCGACGTAATACGACTCACTATAGGGCGAATTGGCGG
AAGGCCGTCAAGGCCGCATTTAACCCTAGAAAGATAATCATATTGTGACGTACGTTAAAGATAATCATGT
GTAAAATTGACGCATGTGTTTTATCGGTCTGTATATCGAGGTTTATTTATTAATTTGAATAGATATTAAG
TTTTATTATATTTACACTTACATACTAATAATAAATTCAACAAACAATTTATTTATGTTTATTTATTTAT
TAAAAAAAACAAAAACTCAAAATTTCTTCTATAAAGTAACAAAACTTTTATCGAATTCCTGCAGCCCAGC
TTGATCTTAGGTCCCTCGACGAATTCTCTAGAGAAGAGCATGCGTGAGGCTCCGGTGCCCGTCAGTGGGC
AGAGCGCACATCGCCCACAGTCCCCGAGAAGTTGGGGGGAGGGGTCGGCAATTGAACCGGTGCCTAGAGA
AGGTGGCGCGGGGTAAACTGGGAAAGTGATGTCGTGTACTGGCTCCGCCTTTTTCCCGAGGGTGGGGGAG
AACCGTATATAAGTGCAGTAGTCGCCGTGAACGTTCTTTTTCGCAACGGGTTTGCCGCCAGAACACAGGT
AAGTGCCGTGTGTGGTTCCCGCGGGCCTGGCCTCTTTACGGGTTATGGCCCTTGCGTGCCTTGAATTACT
TCCACGCCCCTGGCTGCAGTACGTGATTCTTGATCCCGAGCTTCGGGTTGGAAGTGGGTGGGAGAGTTCG
AGGCCTTGCGCTTAAGGAGCCCCTTCGCCTCGTGCTTGAGTTGAGGCCTGGCTTGGGCGCTGGGGCCGCC
GCGTGCGAATCTGGTGGCACCTTCGCGCCTGTCTCGCTGCTTTCGATAAGTCTCTAGCCATTTAAAATTT
TTGATGACCTGCTGCGACGCTTTTTTTCTGGCAAGATAGTCTTGTAAATGCGGGCCAAGATCTGCACACT
GGTATTTCGGTTTTTGGGGCCGCGGGCGGCGACGGGGCCCGTGCGTCCCAGCGCACATGTTCGGCGAGGC
GGGGCCTGCGAGCGCGGCCACCGAGAATCGGACGGGGGTAGTCTCAAGCTGGCCGGCCTGCTCTGGTGCC
TGGCCTCGCGCCGCCGTGTATCGCCCCGCCCTGGGCGGCAAGGCTGGCCCGGTCGGCACCAGTTGCGTGA
GCGGAAAGATGGCCGCTTCCCGGCCCTGCTGCAGGGAGCTCAAAATGGAGGACGCGGCGCTCGGGAGAGC
GGGCGGGTGAGTCACCCACACAAAGGAAAAGGGCCTTTCCGTCCTCAGCCGTCGCTTCATGTGACTCCAC
GGAGTACCGGGCGCCGTCCAGGCACCTCGATTAGTTCTCGAGCTTTTGGAGTACGTCGTCTTTAGGTTGG
GGGGAGGGGTTTTATGCGATGGAGTTTCCCCACACTGAGTGGGTGGAGACTGAAGTTAGGCCAGCTTGGC
ACTTGATGTAATTCTCCTTGGAATTTGCCCTTTTTGAGTTTGGATCTTGGTTCATTCTCAAGCCTCAGAC
AGTGGTTCAAAGTTTTTTTCTTCCATTTCAGGTGTCGTGAAAACTACGCCACCATGACCGAGTACAAGCC
CACGGTGCGCCTCGCCACCCGCGACGACGTCCCCAGGGCCGTACGCACCCTCGCCGCCGCGTTCGCCGAC
TACCCCGCCACGCGCCACACCGTCGATCCGGACCGCCACATCGAGCGGGTCACCGAGCTGCAAGAACTCT
TCCTCACGCGCGTCGGGCTCGACATCGGCAAGGTGTGGGTCGCGGACGACGGCGCCGCGGTGGCGGTCTG
GACCACGCCGGAGAGCGTCGAAGCGGGGGCGGTGTTCGCCGAGATCGGCCCGCGCATGGCCGAGTTGAGC
GGTTCCCGGCTGGCCGCGCAGCAACAGATGGAAGGCCTCCTGGCGCCGCACCGGCCCAAGGAGCCCGCGT
GGTTCCTGGCCACCGTCGGCGTCTCGCCCGACCACCAGGGCAAGGGTCTGGGCAGCGCCGTCGTGCTCCC
CGGAGTGGAGGCGGCCGAGCGCGCCGGGGTGCCCGCCTTCCTGGAGACCTCCGCGCCCCGCAACCTCCCC
TTCTACGAGCGGCTCGGCTTCACCGTCACCGCCGACGTCGAGGTGCCCGAAGGACCGCGCACCTGGTGCA
TGACCCGCAAGCCCGGTGCCTGATAACAACTCGAGTACCGGCTTAAGTGATAGATCGGAAGAGCGGTTCA
GCAGGAATGCCGAGACCGGTTTAAACTCAGTGTCCATAGCGACGCCGGCGCGATAAGCTATCTATAACAA
GAAAATATATATATAATAAGTTATCACGTAAGTAGAACATGAAATAACAATATAATTATCGTATGAGTTA
AATCTTAAAAGTCACGTAAAAGATAATCATGCGTCATTTTGACTCACGCGGTCGTTATAGTTCAAAATCA
GTGACACTTACCGCATTGACAAGCACGCCTCACGGGAGCTCCAAGCGGCGACTGAGATGTCCTAAATGCA
CAGCGACGGATTCGCGCTATTTAGAAAGAGAGAGCAATATTTCAAGAATGCATGCGTCAATTTTACGCAG
ACTATCTTTCACAGGTTAAGAGCTCAAGCTTCTGAGATGCAGGTACATCCCACTGATGAGTCCCAAATAG
GACGAAACGCGCTTCGGTGCGTCTGGGATTCCACTGCTATCCACGCGGCCGCACGGCATTACGTTAGACG
TCTAGGCCACACCACCCTGAAGGCGCCTGCTCGCCTCTGATCTGTTGAAGCTAAGCAGGGTCGGTCCTGG
TTAGTACTTGGATGGGACTCCGCCTGGTAATAGCCGGTACCGTAGGCTTGCATGGTCATAGCTGTTTCCT
TGCGTATTGGGCGCTCTCCGCTTCCTCGCTCACTGACTCGCTGCGCTCGGTCGTTCGGGTAAAGCCTGGG
GTGCCTAATGAGCAAAAGGCCAGCAAAAGGCCAGGAACCGTAAAAAGGCCGCGTTGCTGGCGTTTTTCCA
TAGGCTCCGCCCCCCTGACGAGCATCACAAAAATCGACGCTCAAGTCAGAGGTGGCGAAACCCGACAGGA
CTATAAAGATACCAGGCGTTTCCCCCTGGAAGCTCCCTCGTGCGCTCTCCTGTTCCGACCCTGCCGCTTA
CCGGATACCTGTCCGCCTTTCTCCCTTCGGGAAGCGTGGCGCTTTCTCATAGCTCACGCTGTAGGTATCT
CAGTTCGGTGTAGGTCGTTCGCTCCAAGCTGGGCTGTGTGCACGAACCCCCCGTTCAGCCCGACCGCTGC
GCCTTATCCGGTAACTATCGTCTTGAGTCCAACCCGGTAAGACACGACTTATCGCCACTGGCAGCAGCCA
CTGGTAACAGGATTAGCAGAGCGAGGTATGTAGGCGGTGCTACAGAGTTCTTGAAGTGGTGGCCTAACTA
CGGCTACACTAGAAGAACAGTATTTGGTATCTGCGCTCTGCTGAAGCCAGTTACCTTCGGAAAAAGAGTT
GGTAGCTCTTGATCCGGCAAACAAACCACCGCTGGTAGCGGTGGTTTTTTTGTTTGCAAGCAGCAGATTA
CGCGCAGAAAAAAAGGATCTCAAGAAGATCCTTTGATCTTTTCTACGGGGTCTGACGCTCAGTGGAACGA
AAACTCACGTTAAGGGATTTTGGTCATGAGATTATCAAAAAGGATCTTCACCTAGATCCTTTTAAATTAA
AAATGAAGTTTTAAATCAATCTAAAGTATATATGAGTAAACTTGGTCTGACAGTTACCAATGCTTAATCA
GTGAGGCACCTATCTCAGCGATCTGTCTATTTCGTTCATCCATAGTTGCCTGACTCCCCGTCGTGTAGAT
AACTACGATACGGGAGGGCTTACCATCTGGCCCCAGTGCTGCAATGATACCGCGAGAACCACGCTCACCG
GCTCCAGATTTATCAGCAATAAACCAGCCAGCCGGAAGGGCCGAGCGCAGAAGTGGTCCTGCAACTTTAT
CCGCCTCCATCCAGTCTATTAATTGTTGCCGGGAAGCTAGAGTAAGTAGTTCGCCAGTTAATAGTTTGCG
CAACGTTGTTGCCATTGCTACAGGCATCGTGGTGTCACGCTCGTCGTTTGGTATGGCTTCATTCAGCTCC
GGTTCCCAACGATCAAGGCGAGTTACATGATCCCCCATGTTGTGCAAAAAAGCGGTTAGCTCCTTCGGTC
CTCCGATCGTTGTCAGAAGTAAGTTGGCCGCAGTGTTATCACTCATGGTTATGGCAGCACTGCATAATTC
TCTTACTGTCATGCCATCCGTAAGATGCTTTTCTGTGACTGGTGAGTACTCAACCAAGTCATTCTGAGAA
TAGTGTATGCGGCGACCGAGTTGCTCTTGCCCGGCGTCAATACGGGATAATACCGCGCCACATAGCAGAA
CTTTAAAAGTGCTCATCATTGGAAAACGTTCTTCGGGGCGAAAACTCTCAAGGATCTTACCGCTGTTGAG
ATCCAGTTCGATGTAACCCACTCGTGCACCCAACTGATCTTCAGCATCTTTTACTTTCACCAGCGTTTCT
GGGTGAGCAAAAACAGGAAGGCAAAATGCCGCAAAAAAGGGAATAAGGGCGACACGGAAATGTTGAATAC
TCATACTCTTCCTTTTTCAATATTATTGAAGCATTTATCAGGGTTATTGTCTCATGAGCGGATACATATT
TGAATGTATTTAGAAAAATAAACAAATAGGGGTTCCGCGCACATTTCCCCGAAAAGTGCCAC
Features (pLannotate 1.2.2; 14 found; start..end, strand, type, name):
      3..134     -  rep_origin     M13 ori (fragment): M13 bacteriophage origin of replication; arrow indicates direction of (+) strand synthesis
    155..311     -  CDS            lacZα (fragment): LacZα fragment of β-galactosidase; lacZ fragment
    320..338     +  promoter       T7 promoter: promoter for bacteriophage T7 RNA polymerase
    609..627     -  misc_feature   MCS (fragment): pBluescript multiple cloning site
    697..908     +  promoter       EF-1α core promoter: core promoter for human elongation factor EF-1α
    909..1022    +  intron         EF-1α intron A (fragment): intron upstream of the start codon of human EF-1α
   1648..1851    +  intron         EF-1α intron A: truncated intron upstream of the start codon of human EF-1α
   1874..2473    +  CDS            PuroR: puromycin N-acetyltransferase; pac from Streptomyces alboniger; confers resistance to puromycin
   2916..2968    +  ncRNA          Hammerhead 1: Accession: RF00163 - Hammerhead ribozyme (type I)
   3009..3127    +  ncRNA          5S rRNA: Accession: RF00001 - 5S ribosomal RNA
   3167..3207    -  rep_origin     RSF ori (fragment): Plasmids containing the RSF 1030 origin of replication can be propagated in E. coli cells that contain additional plasmids with compatible origins.
   3285..3873    -  rep_origin     ori: high-copy-number ColE1/pMB1/pBR322/pUC origin of replication
   4044..4904    -  CDS            AmpR: β-lactamase; bla; confers resistance to ampicillin, carbenicillin, and related antibiotics
   4905..5009    -  promoter       AmpR promoter: bla
