[The description below was written by a language model from this plasmid's Addgene catalogue record and pLannotate feature annotations shown in this document.]
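Description:
PB-SRT-Puro_BC1 is a mammalian expression plasmid carrying a barcoded piggyBac self-reporting transposon (SRT) with a puromycin marker, built by Gibson cloning on the PB-SRT-Puro backbone for mammalian calling cards experiments. The roughly 5 kb plasmid sits on a pBluescript-like scaffold, with remnants of an M13 origin, lacZα, a T7 promoter and multiple cloning site. It is propagated in E. coli at high copy through a ColE1/pUC-type origin and selected with ampicillin via the AmpR (β-lactamase) cassette and its own promoter.

The annotated payload is a human EF-1α core promoter with intron A sequences driving PuroR (puromycin N-acetyltransferase), which allows selection of mammalian cells that have taken up the transposon. The piggyBac terminal repeats that must flank this cassette are not called by the automated annotation, and no polyadenylation signal is annotated after PuroR. That is consistent with the general SRT principle: transcripts starting inside the integrated transposon read through its end into adjacent genomic DNA, so insertion sites can be recovered from RNA. A hammerhead ribozyme is annotated downstream of the marker. In this type of design, such an element would cleave transcripts arising from unintegrated plasmid, although the record does not state its role. The 5S rRNA and RSF ori fragment hits nearby are short and may be incidental matches.

This version differs from the parent by a four-nucleotide barcode, recorded as the only modification, whose position is not shown in the feature table. Barcoded SRTs let insertions from different samples or conditions be distinguished. In calling cards assays, a transcription factor coupled to piggyBac transposase directs transposon insertion near its binding sites. The associated publication describes measuring transcription factor binding together with gene expression. The transposase must be supplied separately, as none is annotated here.
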