Addgene plasmid #193143: PB-SRT-Puro_BC1
Purpose: Barcoded piggyBac self-reporting transposon with puromycin marker for mammalian calling cards
Depositing lab: Rob Mitra. Depositing organization: Washington University in Saint Louis. Publication: Measuring transcription factor binding and gene expression using barcoded self-reporting transposon calling cards and transcriptomes. Lalli M, Yen A, Thopte U, Dong F, Moudgil A, Chen X, Milbrandt J, Dougherty JD, Mitra RD. NAR Genom Bioinform. 2022 Aug 31;4(3):lqac061. doi: 10.1093/nargab/lqac061. eCollection 2022 Sep. PubMed 36062164.
Backbone
  Vector backbone: PB-SRT-Puro
  Vector type: Mammalian Expression
Growth in bacteria
  Bacterial resistance: Ampicillin, 100 μg/mL
  Growth temperature: 37°C
  Growth strain: NEB Stable
  Copy number: High Copy
Gene/Insert
  Gene/Insert name: Barcoded piggyBac Puro SRT
  Species: H. sapiens (human)
  Mutation: Barcode: CACA
  Cloning method: Gibson Cloning
Terms and licenses: Academic/Nonprofit Terms; Industry Terms: Not Available to Industry
How to cite: PB-SRT-Puro_BC1 was a gift from Rob Mitra (Addgene plasmid # 193143 ; http://n2t.net/addgene:193143 ; RRID:Addgene_193143)
